>Addgene plasmid #117608 | pEPOR2KN0041 | addgene full sequence | sequence record 228338 | Addgene NGS Result
GAACACTCTGTGCCGATGTATCACCTCTCGCAAGAATTCAAGCTTGGAGGTCAACATGGTGGAGCACGAC
ACTCTGGTCTACTCCAAAAATGTCAAAGATACAGTCTCAGAAGATCAAAGGGCTATTGAGACTTTTCAAC
AAAGGATAATTTCGGGAAACCTCCTCGGATTCCATTGCCCAGCTATCTGTCACTTCATCGAAAGGACAGT
AGAAAAGGAAGGTGGCTCCTACAAATGCCATCATTGCGATAAAGGAAAGGCTATCATTCAAGATCTCTCT
GCCGACAGTGGTCCCAAAGATGGACCCCCACCCACGAGGAGCATCGTGGAAAAAGAAGAGGTTCCAACCA
CGTCTACAAAGCAAGTGGATTGATGTGATAACATGGTGGAGCACGACACTCTGGTCTACTCCAAAAATGT
CAAAGATACAGTCTCAGAAGATCAAAGGGCTATTGAGACTTTTCAACAAAGGATAATTTCGGGAAACCTC
CTCGGATTCCATTGCCCAGCTATCTGTCACTTCATCGAAAGGACAGTAGAAAAGGAAGGTGGCTCCTACA
AATGCCATCATTGCGATAAAGGAAAGGCTATCATTCAAGATCTCTCTGCCGACAGTGGTCCCAAAGATGG
ACCCCCACCCACGAGGAGCATCGTGGAAAAAGAAGAGGTTCCAACCACGTCTACAAAGCAAGTGGATTGA
TGTGACATCTCCACTGACGTAAGGGATGACGCACAATCCCACTATCCTTCGCAAGACCCTTCCTCTATAT
AAGGAAGTTCATTTCATTTGGAGAGGACACGCTCGAGTATAAGAGCTCATTTTTACAACAATTACCAACA
ACAACAAACAACAAACAACATTACAATTACATTTACAATTATCGATACAATGGACAAGAAGTACTCCATT
GGGCTCGATATCGGCACAAACAGCGTCGGCTGGGCCGTCATTACGGACGAGTACAAGGTGCCGAGCAAAA
AATTCAAAGTTCTGGGCAATACCGATCGCCACAGCATAAAGAAGAACCTCATTGGCGCCCTCCTGTTCGA
CTCCGGGGAGACGGCCGAAGCCACGCGGCTCAAAAGAACAGCACGGCGCAGATATACCCGCAGAAAGAAT
CGGATCTGCTACCTGCAGGAGATCTTTAGTAATGAGATGGCTAAGGTGGATGACTCTTTCTTCCATAGGC
TGGAGGAGTCCTTTTTGGTGGAGGAGGATAAAAAGCACGAGCGCCACCCAATCTTTGGCAATATCGTGGA
CGAGGTGGCGTACCATGAAAAGTACCCAACCATATATCATCTGAGGAAGAAGCTTGTAGACAGTACTGAT
AAGGCTGACTTGCGGTTGATCTATCTCGCGCTGGCGCATATGATCAAATTTCGGGGACACTTCCTCATCG
AGGGGGACCTGAACCCAGACAACAGCGATGTCGACAAACTCTTTATCCAACTGGTTCAGACTTACAATCA
GCTTTTCGAAGAGAACCCGATCAACGCATCCGGAGTTGACGCCAAAGCAATCCTGAGCGCTAGGCTGTCC
AAATCCCGGCGGCTCGAAAACCTCATCGCACAGCTCCCTGGGGAGAAGAAGAACGGCCTGTTTGGTAATC
TTATCGCCCTGTCACTCGGGCTGACCCCCAACTTTAAATCTAACTTCGACCTGGCCGAAGATGCCAAGCT
TCAACTGAGCAAAGACACCTACGATGATGATCTCGACAATCTGCTGGCCCAGATCGGCGACCAGTACGCA
GACCTTTTTTTGGCGGCAAAGAACCTGTCAGACGCCATTCTGCTGAGTGATATTCTGCGAGTGAACACGG
AGATCACCAAAGCTCCGCTGAGCGCTAGTATGATCAAGCGCTATGATGAGCACCACCAAGACTTGACTTT
GCTGAAGGCCCTTGTCAGACAGCAACTGCCTGAGAAGTACAAGGAAATTTTCTTCGATCAGTCTAAAAAT
GGCTACGCCGGATACATTGACGGCGGAGCAAGCCAGGAGGAATTTTACAAATTTATTAAGCCCATCTTGG
AAAAAATGGACGGCACCGAGGAGCTGCTGGTAAAGCTTAACAGAGAAGATCTGTTGCGCAAACAGCGCAC
TTTCGACAATGGAAGCATCCCCCACCAGATTCACCTGGGCGAACTGCACGCTATCCTCAGGCGGCAAGAG
GATTTCTACCCCTTTTTGAAAGATAACAGGGAAAAGATTGAGAAAATCCTCACATTTCGGATACCCTACT
ATGTAGGCCCCCTCGCCCGGGGAAATTCCAGATTCGCGTGGATGACTCGCAAATCAGAAGAGACTATCAC
TCCCTGGAACTTCGAGGAAGTCGTGGATAAGGGGGCCTCTGCCCAGTCCTTCATCGAAAGGATGACTAAC
TTTGATAAAAATCTGCCTAACGAAAAGGTGCTTCCTAAACACTCTCTGCTGTACGAGTACTTCACAGTTT
ATAACGAGCTCACCAAGGTCAAATACGTCACAGAAGGGATGAGAAAGCCAGCATTCCTGTCTGGAGAGCA
GAAGAAAGCTATCGTGGACCTCCTCTTCAAGACGAACCGGAAAGTTACCGTGAAACAGCTCAAAGAAGAT
TATTTCAAAAAGATTGAATGTTTCGACTCTGTTGAAATCAGCGGAGTGGAGGATCGCTTCAACGCATCCC
TGGGAACGTATCACGATCTCCTGAAAATCATTAAAGACAAGGACTTCCTGGACAATGAGGAGAACGAGGA
CATTCTTGAGGACATTGTCCTCACCCTTACGTTGTTTGAAGATAGGGAGATGATTGAAGAACGCTTGAAA
ACTTACGCTCATCTCTTCGACGACAAAGTCATGAAACAGCTCAAGAGGCGCCGATATACAGGATGGGGGC
GGCTGTCAAGAAAACTGATCAATGGGATCCGAGACAAGCAGAGTGGAAAGACAATCCTGGATTTTCTTAA
GTCCGATGGATTTGCCAACCGGAACTTCATGCAGTTGATCCATGATGACTCTCTCACCTTTAAGGAGGAC
ATCCAGAAAGCACAAGTTTCTGGCCAGGGGGACAGTCTCCACGAGCACATCGCTAATCTTGCAGGTAGCC
CAGCTATCAAAAAGGGAATACTGCAGACCGTTAAGGTCGTGGATGAACTCGTCAAAGTAATGGGAAGGCA
TAAGCCCGAGAATATCGTTATCGAGATGGCCCGAGAGAACCAAACTACCCAGAAGGGACAGAAGAACAGT
AGGGAAAGGATGAAGAGGATTGAAGAGGGTATAAAAGAACTGGGGTCCCAAATCCTTAAGGAACACCCAG
TTGAAAACACCCAGCTTCAGAATGAGAAGCTCTACCTGTACTACCTGCAGAACGGCAGGGACATGTACGT
GGATCAGGAACTGGACATCAATCGGCTCTCCGACTACGACGTGGATCATATCGTGCCCCAGTCTTTTCTC
AAAGATGATTCTATTGATAATAAAGTGTTGACAAGATCCGATAAAAATAGAGGGAAGAGTGATAACGTCC
CCTCAGAAGAAGTTGTCAAGAAAATGAAAAATTATTGGCGGCAGCTGCTGAACGCCAAACTGATCACACA
ACGGAAGTTCGATAATCTGACTAAGGCTGAACGAGGTGGCCTGTCTGAGTTGGATAAAGCCGGCTTCATC
AAAAGGCAGCTTGTTGAGACACGCCAGATCACCAAGCACGTGGCCCAAATTCTCGATTCACGCATGAACA
CCAAGTACGATGAAAATGACAAACTGATTCGAGAGGTGAAAGTTATTACTCTGAAGTCTAAGCTGGTTTC
AGATTTCAGAAAGGACTTTCAGTTTTATAAGGTGAGAGAGATCAACAATTACCACCATGCGCATGATGCC
TACCTGAATGCAGTGGTAGGCACTGCACTTATCAAAAAATATCCCAAGCTTGAATCTGAATTTGTTTACG
GAGACTATAAAGTGTACGATGTTAGGAAAATGATCGCAAAGTCTGAGCAGGAAATAGGCAAGGCCACCGC
TAAGTACTTCTTTTACAGCAATATTATGAATTTTTTCAAGACCGAGATTACACTGGCCAATGGAGAGATT
CGGAAGCGACCACTTATCGAAACAAACGGAGAAACAGGAGAAATCGTGTGGGACAAGGGTAGGGATTTCG
CGACAGTCCGGAAGGTCCTGTCCATGCCGCAGGTGAACATCGTTAAAAAGACCGAAGTACAGACCGGAGG
CTTCTCCAAGGAAAGTATCCTCCCGAAAAGGAACAGCGACAAGCTGATCGCACGCAAAAAAGATTGGGAC
CCCAAGAAATACGGCGGATTCGATTCTCCTACAGTCGCTTACAGTGTACTGGTTGTGGCCAAAGTGGAGA
AAGGGAAGTCTAAAAAACTCAAAAGCGTCAAGGAACTGCTGGGCATCACAATCATGGAGCGATCAAGCTT
CGAAAAAAACCCCATCGACTTTCTCGAGGCGAAAGGATATAAAGAGGTCAAAAAAGACCTCATCATTAAG
CTTCCCAAGTACTCTCTCTTTGAGCTTGAAAACGGCCGGAAACGAATGCTCGCTAGTGCGGGCGAGCTGC
AGAAAGGTAACGAGCTGGCACTGCCCTCTAAATACGTTAATTTCTTGTATCTGGCCAGCCACTATGAAAA
GCTCAAAGGATCTCCCGAAGATAATGAGCAGAAGCAGCTGTTCGTGGAACAACACAAACACTACCTTGAT
GAGATCATCGAGCAAATAAGCGAATTCTCCAAAAGAGTGATCCTCGCCGACGCTAACCTCGATAAGGTGC
TTTCTGCTTACAATAAGCACAGGGATAAGCCCATCAGGGAGCAGGCAGAAAACATTATCCACTTGTTTAC
TCTGACCAACTTGGGCGCGCCTGCAGCCTTCAAGTACTTCGACACCACCATAGACAGAAAGCGGTACACC
TCTACAAAGGAGGTCCTGGACGCCACACTGATTCATCAGTCAATTACGGGGCTCTATGAAACAAGAATCG
ACCTCTCTCAGCTCGGTGGAGACAGCAGGGCTGACCCCAAGAAGAAGAGGAAGGTGGGTTCGATGGTGAG
CAAGGGCGAGGAGCTGTTCACCGGGGTGGTGCCCATCCTGGTCGAGCTGGACGGCGACGTAAACGGCCAC
AAGTTCAGCGTGTCCGGCGAGGGCGAGGGCGATGCCACCTACGGCAAGCTGACCCTGAAGTTCATCTGCA
CCACCGGCAAGCTGCCCGTGCCCTGGCCCACCCTCGTGACCACCTTCGGCTACGGCCTGCAGTGCTTCGC
CCGCTACCCCGACCACATGAAGCAGCACGACTTCTTCAAGTCCGCCATGCCCGAAGGCTACGTCCAGGAG
CGCACCATCTTCTTCAAGGACGACGGCAACTACAAGACCCGCGCCGAGGTGAAGTTCGAGGGCGACACCC
TGGTGAACCGCATCGAGCTGAAGGGCATCGACTTCAAGGAGGACGGCAACATCCTGGGGCACAAGCTGGA
GTACAACTACAACAGCCACAACGTCTATATCATGGCCGACAAGCAGAAGAACGGCATCAAGGTGAACTTC
AAGATCCGCCACAACATCGAGGACGGCAGCGTGCAGCTCGCCGACCACTACCAGCAGAACACCCCCATCG
GCGACGGCCCCGTGCTGCTGCCCGACAACCACTACCTGAGCTACCAGTCCGCCCTGAGCAAAGACCCCAA
CGAGAAGCGCGATCACATGGTCCTGCTGGAGTTCGTGACCGCCGCCGGGATCACTCTCGGCATGGACGAG
CTGTACAAGTGAGCTTGTCAAGCAGATCGTTCAAACATTTGGCAATAAAGTTTCTTAAGATTGAATCCTG
TTGCCGGTCTTGCGATGATTATCATATAATTTCTGTTGAATTACGTTAAGCATGTAATAATTAACATGTA
ATGCATGACGTTATTTATGAGATGGGTTTTTATGATTAGAGTCCCGCAATTATACATTTAATACGCGATA
GAAAACAAAATATAGCGCGCAAACTAGGATAAATTATCGCGCGCGGTGTCATCTATGTTACTAGATCGAC
GCTACTAGAATTCGAGCTCGGAGCATCTTCATTCTTAAGATATGAAGATAATCTTCAAAAGGCCCCTGGG
AATCTGAAAGAAGAGAAGCAGGCCCATTTATATGGGAAAGAACAATAGTATTTCTTATATAGGCCCATTT
AAGTTGAAAACAATCTTCAAAAGTCCCACATCGCTTAGATAAGAAAACGAAGCTGAGTTTATATACAGCT
AGAGTCGAAGTAGTGATTGTGGCAAAGGAACAAAGCCATGTTTTAGAGCTAGAAATAGCAAGTTAAAATA
AGGCTAGTCCGTTATCAACTTGAAAAAGTGGCACCGAGTCGGTGCTTTTTTTCTAGACCCAGCTTTCTTG
TACAAAGTTGGCATTACGCTTTACGAGGATGCACATGTGACCGAGGGACACGAAGTGATCCGTTTAAACT
ATCAGTGTTTGACAGGATATATTGGCGGGTAAACCTAAGAGAAAAGAGCGTTTATTAGAATAATCGGATA
TTTAAAAGGGCGTGAAAAGGTTTATCCGTTCGTCCATTTGTATGTGCATGCCAACCACAGGGTTCCCCTC
GGGAGTCAGCCGTGCGGCTGCATGAAATCCTGGCCGGTTTGTCTGATGCCAAGCTGGCGGCCTGGCCGGC
CAGCTTGGCCGCTGAAGAAACCGAGCGCCGCCGTCTAAAAAGGTGATGTGTATTTGAGTAAAACAGCTTG
CGTCATGCGGTCGCTGCGTATATGATGCGATGAGTAAATAAACAAATACGCAAGGGGAACGCATGAAGGT
TATCGCTGTACTTAACCAGAAAGGCGGGTCAGGCAAGACGACCATCGCAACCCATCTAGCCCGCGCCCTG
CAACTCGCCGGGGCCGATGTTCTGTTAGTCGATTCCGATCCCCAGGGCAGTGCCCGCGATTGGGCGGCCG
TGCGGGAAGATCAACCGCTAACCGTTGTCGGCATCGACCGCCCGACGATTGACCGCGACGTGAAGGCCAT
CGGCCGGCGCGACTTCGTAGTGATCGACGGAGCGCCCCAGGCGGCGGACTTGGCTGTGTCCGCGATCAAG
GCAGCCGACTTCGTGCTGATTCCGGTGCAGCCAAGCCCTTACGACATATGGGCCACCGCCGACCTGGTGG
AGCTGGTTAAGCAGCGCATTGAGGTCACGGATGGAAGGCTACAAGCGGCCTTTGTCGTGTCGCGGGCGAT
CAAAGGCACGCGCATCGGCGGTGAGGTTGCCGAGGCGCTGGCCGGGTACGAGCTGCCCATTCTTGAGTCC
CGTATCACGCAGCGCGTGAGCTACCCAGGCACTGCCGCCGCCGGCACAACCGTTCTTGAATCAGAACCCG
AGGGCGACGCTGCCCGCGAGGTCCAGGCGCTGGCCGCTGAAATTAAATCAAAACTCATTTGAGTTAATGA
GGTAAAGAGAAAATGAGCAAAAGCACAAACACGCTAAGTGCCGGCCGTCCGAGCGCACGCAGCAGCAAGG
CTGCAACGTTGGCCAGCCTGGCAGACACGCCAGCCATGAAGCGGGTCAACTTTCAGTTGCCGGCGGAGGA
TCACACCAAGCTGAAGATGTACGCGGTACGCCAAGGCAAGACCATTACCGAGCTGCTATCTGAATACATC
GCGCAGCTACCAGAGTAAATGAGCAAATGAATAAATGAGTAGATGAATTTTAGCGGCTAAAGGAGGCGGC
ATGGAAAATCAAGAACAACCAGGCACCGACGCCGTGGAATGCCCCATGTGTGGAGGAACGGGCGGTTGGC
CAGGCGTAAGCGGCTGGGTTGTCTGCCGGCCCTGCAATGGCACTGGAACCCCCAAGCCCGAGGAATCGGC
GTGAGCGGTCGCAAACCATCCGGCCCGGTACAAATCGGCGCGGCGCTGGGTGATGACCTGGTGGAGAAGT
TGAAGGCCGCGCAGGCCGCCCAGCGGCAACGCATCGAGGCAGAAGCACGCCCCGGTGAATCGTGGCAAGC
GGCCGCTGATCGAATCCGCAAAGAATCCCGGCAACCGCCGGCAGCCGGTGCGTCGTCGATTAGGAAGCCG
CCCAAGGGCGACGAGCAACCAGATTTTTTCGTTCCGATGCTCTATGACGTGGGCACCCGCGATAGTCGCA
GCATCATGGACGTGGCCGTTTTCCGTCTGTCGAAGCGTGACCGACGAGCTGGCGAGGTGATCCGCTACGA
GCTTCCAGACGGGCACGTAGAGGTTTCCGCAGGGCCGGCCGGCATGGCCAGTGTGTGGGATTACGACCTG
GTACTGATGGCGGTTTCCCATCTAACCGAATCCATGAACCGATACCGGGAAGGGAAGGGAGACAAGCCCG
GCCGCGTGTTCCGTCCACACGTTGCGGACGTACTCAAGTTCTGCCGGCGAGCCGATGGCGGAAAGCAGAA
AGACGACCTGGTAGAAACCTGCATTCGGTTAAACACCACGCACGTTGCCATGCAGCGTACGAAGAAGGCC
AAGAACGGCCGCCTGGTGACGGTATCCGAGGGTGAAGCCTTGATTAGCCGCTACAAGATCGTAAAGAGCG
AAACCGGGCGGCCGGAGTACATCGAGATCGAGCTAGCTGATTGGATGTACCGCGAGATTACAGAAGGCAA
GAACCCGGACGTGCTGACGGTTCACCCCGATTACTTTTTGATCGATCCCGGCATCGGCCGTTTTCTCTAC
CGCCTGGCACGCCGCGCCGCAGGCAAGGCAGAAGCCAGATGGTTGTTCAAGACGATCTACGAACGCAGTG
GCAGCGCCGGAGAGTTCAAGAAGTTCTGTTTCACCGTGCGCAAGCTGATCGGGTCAAATGACCTGCCGGA
GTACGATTTGAAGGAGGAGGCGGGGCAGGCTGGCCCGATCCTAGTCATGCGCTACCGCAACCTGATCGAG
GGCGAAGCATCCGCCGGTTCCTAATGTACGGAGCAGATGCTAGGGCAAATTGCCCTAGCAGGGGAAAAAG
GTCGAAAAAGCTTCTTTCCTGTGGATAGCACGTACATTGGGAACCCAAAGCCGTACATTGGGAACCGGAA
CCCGTACATTGGGAACCCAAAGCCGTACATTGGGAACCGGTCACACATGTAAGTGACTGATATAAAAGAG
AAAAAAGGCGATTTTTCCGCCTAAAACTCTTTAAAACTTATTAAAACTCTTAAAACCCGCCTGGCCTGTG
CATAACTGTCTGGCCAGCGCACAGCCGAACAGCTGCAAAAAGCGCCCACATCAAGGCTCCGAGTGCGCGG
AACCCCTATTTGTTTATTTTTCTAAATACATTCAAATATGTATCCGCTCATGAGACAATAACCCTGATAA
ATGCTTCAATAATATTGAAAAAGGAAGAGTATGGCTAAAATGAGAATATCACCGGAATTGAAAAAACTGA
TCGAAAAATACCGCTGCGTAAAAGATACGGAAGGAATGTCTCCTGCTAAGGTATATAAGCTGGTGGGAGA
AAATGAAAACCTATATTTAAAAATGACGGACAGCCGGTATAAAGGGACCACCTATGATGTGGAACGGGAA
AAGGACATGATGCTATGGCTGGAAGGAAAGCTGCCTGTTCCAAAGGTCCTGCACTTTGAACGGCATGATG
GCTGGAGCAATCTGCTCATGAGTGAGGCCGATGGCGTCCTTTGCTCGGAAGAGTATGAAGATGAACAAAG
CCCTGAAAAGATTATCGAGCTGTATGCGGAGTGCATCAGGCTCTTTCACTCCATCGACATATCGGATTGT
CCCTATACGAATAGCTTAGACAGCCGCTTAGCCGAATTGGATTACTTACTGAATAACGATCTGGCCGATG
TGGATTGCGAAAACTGGGAAGAGGACACTCCATTTAAAGATCCGCGCGAGCTGTATGATTTTTTAAAGAC
GGAAAAGCCCGAAGAGGAACTTGTCTTTTCCCACGGCGACCTGGGAGACAGCAACATCTTTGTGAAAGAT
GGCAAAGTAAGTGGCTTTATTGATCTTGGGAGAAGCGGCAGGGCGGACAAGTGGTATGACATTGCCTTCT
GCGTCCGGTCGCTCAGGGAGGATATCGGGGAAGAACAGTATGTCGAGCTATTTTTTGACTTACTGGGGAT
CAAGCCTGATTGGGAGAAAATAAAATATTATATTTTACTGGATGAATTGTTTTAGCTGTCAGACCAAGTT
TACTCATATATACTTTAGATTGATTTAAAACTTCATTTTTAATTTAAAAGGATCTAGGTGAAGATCCTTT
TTGATAATCTCATGACCAAAATCCCTTAACGTGAGTTTTCGTTCCACTGAGCGTCAGACCCCGTAGAAAA
GATCAAAGGATCTTCTTGAGATCCTTTTTTTCTGCGCGTAATCTGCTGCTTGCAAACAAAAAAACCACCG
CTACCAGCGGTGGTTTGTTTGCCGGATCAAGAGCTACCAACTCTTTTTCCGAAGGTAACTGGCTTCAGCA
GAGCGCAGATACCAAATACTGTTCTTCTAGTGTAGCCGTAGTTAGGCCACCACTTCAAGAACTCTGTAGC
ACCGCCTACATACCTCGCTCTGCTAATCCTGTTACCAGTGGCTGCTGCCAGTGGCGATAAGTCGTGTCTT
ACCGGGTTGGACTCAAGACGATAGTTACCGGATAAGGCGCAGCGGTCGGGCTGAACGGGGGGTTCGTGCA
CACAGCCCAGCTTGGAGCGAACGACCTACACCGAACTGAGATACCTACAGCGTGAGCTATGAGAAAGCGC
CACGCTTCCCGAAGGGAGAAAGGCGGACAGGTATCCGGTAAGCGGCAGGGTCGGAACAGGAGAGCGCACG
AGGGAGCTTCCAGGGGGAAACGCCTGGTATCTTTATAGTCCTGTCGGGTTTCGCCACCTCTGACTTGAGC
GTCGATTTTTGTGATGCTCGTCAGGGGGGCGGAGCCTATGGAAAAACGCCAGCAACGCGGCCTTTTTACG
GTTCCTGCTCGGATCTGTTGGACCGGACAGTAGTCATGGTTGATGGGCTGCCTGTATCGAGTGGTGATTT
TGTGCCGAGCTGCCGGTCGGGGAGCTGTTGGCTGGCTGGTGGCAGGATATATTGTGGTGTAAACAAATTG
ACGCTTAGACAACTTAATAACACATTGCGGACGTTTTTAATGTACTGGGGTT
Features (pLannotate 1.2.2; 15 found; start..end, strand, type, name):
    127..803     +  promoter       CaMV 35S promoter (enhanced): cauliflower mosaic virus 35S promoter with a duplicated enhancer region
    828..881     +  misc_feature   TMV Ω: translational enhancer from the tobacco mosaic virus 5'-leader sequence (Gallie et al., 1988)
    890..4993    +  CDS            cas9: CAS9_STRP1 - Also known as csn1 From Streptococcus pyogenes serotype M1.
   5033..5749    +  CDS            EYFP: EYFP is a basic (constitutively fluorescent) green/yellow fluorescent protein published in 1996, derived from Aequorea victoria. It is reported to be a very rapidly-maturing weak dimer with high acid sensitivity.
   5765..6017    +  terminator     NOS terminator: nopaline synthase terminator and poly(A) signal
   6270..6345    +  misc_RNA       gRNA scaffold: guide RNA scaffold for the Streptococcus pyogenes CRISPR/Cas9 system
   6357..6378    -  protein_bind   attB2 (fragment): mutant version of attB; recombination site for the Gateway® BP reaction BP Clonase™
   6450..6474    +  misc_feature   RB T-DNA repeat: right border repeat from nopaline C58 T-DNA
   6783..7412    +  CDS            pVS1 StaA: stability protein from the Pseudomonas plasmid pVS1 (Heeb et al., 2000)
   7841..8914    +  CDS            pVS1 RepA: replication protein from the Pseudomonas plasmid pVS1 (Heeb et al., 2000)
   8980..9174    +  rep_origin     pVS1 oriV: origin of replication for the Pseudomonas plasmid pVS1 (Heeb et al., 2000)
   9236..9340    +  promoter       AmpR promoter: bla
   9341..10135   +  CDS            KanR: aminoglycoside phosphotransferase; aphA-3; confers resistance to kanamycin
  10306..10894   +  rep_origin     ori: high-copy-number ColE1/pMB1/pBR322/pUC origin of replication
  11030..11054   +  misc_feature   LB T-DNA repeat: left border repeat from nopaline C58 T-DNA
