[The description below was written by a language model from this plasmid's Addgene catalogue record and pLannotate feature annotations shown in this document.]
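Description:
pEPOR2KN0041 is a Level 2 MoClo (Golden Gate) plant expression construct built in the pICSL4723 binary backbone, about 11.1 kb in the sequenced record. It was assembled from two Level 1 transcription units through BpiI sites that were destroyed during cloning. The backbone carries nopaline-type left and right T-DNA border repeats, so the region between them can be transferred into plant cells by Agrobacterium. A high-copy ColE1/pUC-type origin supports replication in E. coli. The pVS1 oriV, with the RepA replication protein and StaA stability protein, supports maintenance in Agrobacterium. Selection in bacteria is by kanamycin, through an aminoglycoside phosphotransferase gene driven by a bla promoter. The feature table annotates no plant selectable marker within the T-DNA.

The payload is a two-part CRISPR system. The first cassette uses an enhanced CaMV 35S promoter with a duplicated enhancer, followed by the TMV Ω translational leader, to drive the Streptococcus pyogenes Cas9 variant listed as SpCas9-h. An EYFP-type fluorescent protein coding sequence is annotated closely downstream of Cas9 and before the NOS terminator. This layout suggests a Cas9–YFP fusion that would let nuclease expression be monitored, although the catalogue entry does not state this explicitly. The second cassette is described as an Arabidopsis U6-26 promoter driving an sgRNA that targets AT5G58420, an RPS4A family protein gene. The annotation detects only the SpCas9 guide RNA scaffold, not the U6-26 promoter or the spacer. A short attB2-like fragment near the right border is probably an incidental match.

The construct belongs to a toolkit made to compare the efficiency and specificity of different Cas nucleases for targeted mutagenesis in plants.
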