Addgene plasmid #117608: pEPOR2KN0041
Purpose: Level2 MoClo construct, containing level1 plant expression cassettes for SpCas9-h(pICSL11023) and sgRNA_RPS4A family protein {AT5G58420 }(pEPOR1CB0071)
Depositing lab: Nicola Patron. Depositing organization: Earlham Institute. Publication: Comparison of efficiency and specificity of CRISPR-associated (Cas) nucleases in plants: An expanded toolkit for precision genome engineering. Raitskin O, Schudoma C, West A, Patron NJ. PLoS One. 2019 Feb 27;14(2):e0211598. doi: 10.1371/journal.pone.0211598. eCollection 2019. PubMed 30811422.
Backbone
  Vector backbone: pICSL4723
  Vector type: Plant Expression
Growth in bacteria
  Bacterial resistance: Kanamycin, 50 μg/mL
  Growth temperature: 37°C
  Growth strain: DH5alpha
  Copy number: High Copy
Gene/Insert
  Gene/Insert name: [35S:SpCas9-h(pICSL11023) ] +[AtU6-26:sgRNA]
  Species: Synthetic
  Cloning method: Restriction Enzyme; 5′ cloning site BpiI (destroyed during cloning); 3′ cloning site BpiI (destroyed during cloning)
Terms and licenses: Academic/Nonprofit Terms; Industry Terms: Not Available to Industry
Depositor comments: Please visit https://www.biorxiv.org/content/early/2018/09/20/422766 for BioRxiv preprint
How to cite: pEPOR2KN0041 was a gift from Nicola Patron (Addgene plasmid # 117608 ; http://n2t.net/addgene:117608 ; RRID:Addgene_117608)
